Addgene plasmid #123033: pWS485
Purpose: Core promoter
Depositing lab: Tom Ellis. Depositing organization: Imperial College London. Publication: Engineering a Model Cell for Rational Tuning of GPCR Signaling. Shaw WM, Yamauchi H, Mead J, Gowers GF, Bell DJ, Oling D, Larsson N, Wigglesworth M, Ladds G, Ellis T. Cell. 2019 Apr 18;177(3):782-796.e27. doi: 10.1016/j.cell.2019.02.023. Epub 2019 Apr 4. PubMed 30955892.
Backbone
  Vector backbone: pYTK001
  Vector type: Yeast Expression
Growth in bacteria
  Bacterial resistance: Chloramphenicol, 25 μg/mL
  Growth temperature: 37°C
  Growth strain: NEB Turbo Competent E. coli
  Copy number: High Copy
Gene/Insert
  Gene/Insert name: LexO (1x) [2a]
  Species: S. cerevisiae (budding yeast)
  Cloning method: Gateway Cloning
Terms and licenses: Academic/Nonprofit Terms; Industry Terms: Not Available to Industry
Depositor comments: Please visit https://www.biorxiv.org/content/10.1101/390559v1 for bioRxiv preprint.
How to cite: pWS485 was a gift from Tom Ellis (Addgene plasmid # 123033 ; http://n2t.net/addgene:123033 ; RRID:Addgene_123033)
