[The description below was written by a language model from this plasmid's Addgene catalogue record and the feature table of its GenBank file.]
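Description:
pWS485 is a small (1,730 bp) part plasmid built on pYTK001, the entry vector of the modular yeast toolkit (YTK) cloning system. Although it is catalogued as a yeast expression vector, the annotated features are purely bacterial. They comprise a high-copy ColE1/pUC-type origin of replication, a chloramphenicol acetyltransferase gene (CmR) for selection in E. coli, and a minimal lambda t0 transcription terminator. No yeast origin, centromere or auxotrophic marker is annotated, so the plasmid appears to serve as a storage and donor vector for a DNA part rather than something maintained in yeast itself.

The insert is listed as "LexO (1x) [2a]", which indicates a single LexA operator site. The bracketed label presumably denotes the upstream (2a) sub-part of the toolkit's promoter position. LexA operators are binding sites for the bacterial LexA DNA-binding domain, and they are commonly placed upstream of a minimal promoter so that a synthetic LexA-fusion transcription factor can drive expression. The record's purpose field reads "Core promoter", which sits somewhat awkwardly with an operator-only insert name, and the insert itself is not annotated in the feature table, so its exact composition and boundaries cannot be confirmed from the record. The species is given as S. cerevisiae and the cloning method as Gateway, although pYTK001-derived parts are normally assembled by Golden Gate.

The associated publication concerns engineering a yeast model cell for tuning GPCR signalling. In that context, the part would plausibly be combined with others to build synthetic, transcription-factor-responsive promoters with a defined number of operator sites.
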