LOCUS       Exported 1730 bp ds-DNA circular SYN 13-MAY-2021
DEFINITION  Core promoter.
ACCESSION   .
VERSION     .
KEYWORDS    pWS485
SOURCE      synthetic DNA construct
  ORGANISM  synthetic DNA construct
REFERENCE   1 (bases 1 to 1730)
  AUTHORS   Shaw WM, Yamauchi H, Mead J, Gowers GF, Bell DJ, Oling D, Larsson N,
            Wigglesworth M, Ladds G, Ellis T
  TITLE     Engineering a Model Cell for Rational Tuning of GPCR Signaling.
  JOURNAL   Cell. 2019 Apr 18;177(3):782-796.e27. doi:
            10.1016/j.cell.2019.02.023. Epub 2019 Apr 4.
  PUBMED    30955892
REFERENCE   2 (bases 1 to 1730)
  AUTHORS   .
  TITLE     Direct Submission
  JOURNAL   Exported May 13, 2021 from SnapGene Server 1.1.58
            http://www.snapgene.com
FEATURES             Location/Qualifiers
     source          1..1730
                     /organism="synthetic DNA construct"
                     /mol_type="other DNA"
     terminator      97..131
                     /label=lambda t0 terminator
                     /note="minimal transcription terminator from phage lambda
                     (Scholtissek and Grosse, 1987)"
     CDS             complement(202..861)
                     /codon_start=1
                     /gene="cat"
                     /product="chloramphenicol acetyltransferase"
                     /label=CmR
                     /note="confers resistance to chloramphenicol"
                     /translation="MEKKITGYTTVDISQWHRKEHFEAFQSVAQCTYNQTVQLDITAFL
                     KTVKKNKHKFYPAFIHILARLMNAHPEFRMAMKDGELVIWDSVHPCYTVFHEQTETFSS
                     LWSEYHDDFRQFLHIYSQDVACYGENLAYFPKGFIENMFFVSANPWVSFTSFDLNVANM
                     DNFFAPVFTMGKYYTQGDKVLMPLAIQVHHAVCDGFHVGRMLNELQQYCDEWQGGA"
     primer_bind     776..795
                     /label=CAT-R
                     /note="Chloramphenicol resistance gene, reverse primer"
     rep_origin      1043..1631
                     /direction=RIGHT
                     /label=ori
                     /note="high-copy-number ColE1/pMB1/pBR322/pUC origin of
                     replication"
     primer_bind     1532..1551
                     /label=pBR322ori-F
                     /note="pBR322 origin, forward primer"
ORIGIN
        1 agtcggtctc aaacgggtag tccatcgttg taggatactg tatataaaca cagtaattaa
       61 cttgtaatat tctaatcaat tgatgagacc agaccaataa aaaacgcccg gcggcaaccg
      121 agcgttctga acaaatccag atggagttct gaggtcatta ctggatctat caacaggagt
      181 ccaagcgagc tcgatatcaa attacgcccc gccctgccac tcatcgcagt actgttgtaa
      241 ttcattaagc attctgccga catggaagcc atcacaaacg gcatgatgaa cctgaatcgc
      301 cagcggcatc agcaccttgt cgccttgcgt ataatatttg cccatggtga aaacgggggc
      361 gaagaagttg tccatattgg ccacgtttaa atcaaaactg gtgaaactca cccagggatt
      421 ggctgaaacg aaaaacatat tctcaataaa ccctttaggg aaataggcca ggttttcacc
      481 gtaacacgcc acatcttgcg aatatatgtg tagaaactgc cggaaatcgt cgtggtattc
      541 actccagagc gatgaaaacg tttcagtttg ctcatggaaa acggtgtaac aagggtgaac
      601 actatcccat atcaccagct caccgtcttt cattgccata cgaaattccg gatgagcatt
      661 catcaggcgg gcaagaatgt gaataaaggc cggataaaac ttgtgcttat ttttctttac
      721 ggtctttaaa aaggccgtaa tatccagctg aacggtctgg ttataggtac attgagcaac
      781 tgactgaaat gcctcaaaat gttctttacg atgccattgg gatatatcaa cggtggtata
      841 tccagtgatt tttttctcca ttttagcttc cttagctcct gaaaatctcg ataactcaaa
      901 aaatacgccc ggtagtgatc ttatttcatt atggtgaaag ttggaacctc ttacgtgccc
      961 gatcaatcat gaccaaaatc ccttaacgtg agttttcgtt ccactgagcg tcagaccccg
     1021 tagaaaagat caaaggatct tcttgagatc ctttttttct gcgcgtaatc tgctgcttgc
     1081 aaacaaaaaa accaccgcta ccagcggtgg tttgtttgcc ggatcaagag ctaccaactc
     1141 tttttccgaa ggtaactggc ttcagcagag cgcagatacc aaatactgtt cttctagtgt
     1201 agccgtagtt aggccaccac ttcaagaact ctgtagcacc gcctacatac ctcgctctgc
     1261 taatcctgtt accagtggct gctgccagtg gcgataagtc gtgtcttacc gggttggact
     1321 caagacgata gttaccggat aaggcgcagc ggtcgggctg aacggggggt tcgtgcacac
     1381 agcccagctt ggagcgaacg acctacaccg aactgagata cctacagcgt gagctatgag
     1441 aaagcgccac gcttcccgaa gggagaaagg cggacaggta tccggtaagc ggcagggtcg
     1501 gaacaggaga gcgcacgagg gagcttccag ggggaaacgc ctggtatctt tatagtcctg
     1561 tcgggtttcg ccacctctga cttgagcgtc gatttttgtg atgctcgtca ggggggcgga
     1621 gcctatggaa aaacgccagc aacgcggcct ttttacggtt cctggccttt tgctggcctt
     1681 ttgctcacat gttctttcct gcgttatccc ctgattctgt ggataaccgt
//
